Addgene plasmid #61955: 4PZI
Purpose: Bacterial expression for structure determination; may not be full ORF
Depositing lab: Cheryl Arrowsmith. Depositing organization: University of Toronto.
Backbone
  Vector backbone: pET28a-MHL
  Backbone manufacturer: Addgene Plasmid 26096
  Vector type: Bacterial Expression
Growth in bacteria
  Bacterial resistance: Kanamycin, 50 μg/mL
  Growth temperature: 37°C
  Growth strain: DH5alpha
  Copy number: High Copy
Gene/Insert
  Gene/Insert name: MLL4:JMC054-D08:C226821 (alt name: PDB ID: 4PZI)
  Species: H. sapiens (human)
  Insert size (bp): 198
  Mutation: See comments
  GenBank ID: gi|7662045
  Entrez Gene: KMT2B (a.k.a. CXXC10, DYT28, HRX2, MLL1B, MLL2, MLL4, MRD68, TRX2, WBP-7, WBP7)
  Promoter: T7
  Tag / fusion protein: MHHHHHHSSGRENLYFQG (N terminal on backbone); 6xHis (C terminal on backbone)
  Cloning method: Ligation Independent Cloning
  Sequencing primers: 5′ T7; 3′ T7 Terminal
Terms and licenses: Academic/Nonprofit Terms; Industry Terms: Not Available to Industry
How to cite: 4PZI was a gift from Cheryl Arrowsmith (Addgene plasmid # 61955 ; http://n2t.net/addgene:61955 ; RRID:Addgene_61955)
