[The description below was written by a language model from this plasmid's Addgene catalogue record.]
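Description:
4PZI is a bacterial expression plasmid built on the pET28a-MHL backbone, a pET28-derived vector adapted for ligation-independent cloning and widely used in structural genomics pipelines. It is maintained in E. coli as a high-copy plasmid under kanamycin selection. The record provides no feature table, so the origin of replication and other backbone elements are not itemised, and details beyond the catalogue fields cannot be confirmed.

The insert is a short, 198 bp fragment of human KMT2B (also known as MLL4, MLL2, TRX2 or WBP7, among other aliases), a histone lysine methyltransferase of the MLL family. At this size it encodes only a small domain-sized portion of the protein rather than the full open reading frame, consistent with the stated caveat that the construct may not be the full ORF. The record does not say which region or domain is covered, and it refers to comments that are not included for any mutation details. Expression is driven by the T7 promoter, which requires a host strain supplying T7 RNA polymerase. The backbone contributes an N-terminal hexahistidine tag followed by a TEV protease recognition sequence, allowing nickel-affinity purification and subsequent tag removal. A C-terminal 6xHis tag is also listed on the backbone, although whether it is translated depends on a stop codon in the insert, which the record does not specify.

The construct was made to produce recombinant protein for structure determination, and its name matches the Protein Data Bank entry listed as the insert's alternative name.
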