>Addgene plasmid #61955 | 4PZI | depositor partial sequence | sequence record 101246 | Insert DNA Sequence
TCCCACCATGGCAAGAAGATGAGAATGGCTCGTTGTGGGCACTGTCGGGGTTGCTTGCGTGTGCAGGACT
GTGGCTCTTGTGTCAACTGCTTGGATAAACCTAAATTTGGGGGTCCCAACACTAAGAAGCAGTGCTGTGT
ATACCGGAAGTGTGACAAGATAGAGGCTCGGAAGATGGAGCGGCTGGCAAAAAAAGGC
