>Addgene plasmid #61955 | 4PZI | addgene partial sequence | sequence record 101841 | T7term 5'-GCTAGTTATTGCTCAGCGG-3'
GCAGCCCAGTAGTAGGTTGAGGCCGTTGAGCACCGCCGCCGCAAGGAATGGTGCATGCAAGGAGATGGCG
CCCAACAGTCCCCCGGCCACGGGGCCTGCCACCATACCCACGCCGAAACAAGCGCTCATGAGCCCGAAGT
GGCGAGCCCGATCTTCCCCATCGGTGATGTCGGCGATATAGGCGCCAGCAACCGCACCTGTGGCGCCGGT
GATGCCGGCCACGATGCGTCCGGCGTAGAGGATCGAGATCTCGATCCCGCGAAATTAATACGACTCACTA
TAGGGGAATTGTGAGCGGATAACAATTCCCCTCTAGAAATAATTTTGTTTAACTTTAAGAAGGAGATATA
CCATGCATCATCATCATCATCACAGCAGCGGCAGAGAAAACTTGTATTTCCAGGGCTCCCACCATGGCAA
GAAGATGAGAATGGCTCGTTGTGGGCACTGTCGGGGTTGCTTGCGTGTGCAGGACTGTGGCTCTTGTGTC
AACTGCTTGGATAAACCTAAATTTGGGGGTCCCAACACTAAGAAGCAGTGCTGTGTATACCGGAAGTGTG
ACAAGATAGAGGCTCGGAAGATGGAGCGGCTGGCAAAAAAAGGCTGATGACGAAGCTTGCGGCCGCACTC
GAGCACCACCACCACCACCACTGAGATCCGGCTGCT
